Addgene plasmid #55353: mCerulean-CAF1-C-10
Purpose: Localization: Chromatin Assembly Factor 1, Excitation: 433, Emission: 475
Depositing lab: Michael Davidson. Depositing organization: Florida State University, Tallahassee.
Backbone
  Vector backbone: mCerulean-C1
  Backbone size w/o insert (bp): 4750
  Vector type: Mammalian Expression
  Selectable markers: Neomycin (select with G418)
Growth in bacteria
  Bacterial resistance: Kanamycin, 50 μg/mL
  Growth temperature: 37°C
  Growth strain: DH5alpha
  Copy number: High Copy
Gene/Insert
  Gene/Insert name: CAF1 (alt name: NM_013733.3)
  Species: M. musculus (mouse)
  Promoter: CMV
  Tag / fusion protein: mCerulean (N terminal on backbone)
  Cloning method: Unknown
  Sequencing primers: 5′ CMV-F; 3′ SV40pA-R
Terms and licenses: Academic/Nonprofit Terms; Industry Terms: Not Available to Industry
Depositor comments: . Excitation = 433; Emission = 475
How to cite: mCerulean-CAF1-C-10 was a gift from Michael Davidson (Addgene plasmid # 55353 ; http://n2t.net/addgene:55353 ; RRID:Addgene_55353)
