[The description below was written by a language model from this plasmid's Addgene catalogue record.]
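Description:
mCerulean-CAF1-C-10 is a mammalian expression plasmid built on the mCerulean-C1 backbone (about 4.75 kb without the insert), designed to produce a cyan fluorescent fusion of mouse chromatin assembly factor 1 (CAF1). The M. musculus CAF1 coding sequence is placed downstream of mCerulean, so the fluorescent protein sits at the N terminus of the fusion. The "C-10" in the name probably refers to the C1-type fusion orientation and a 10-residue linker between the two proteins, but the record does not state this. Transcription is driven by the CMV promoter, a strong constitutive viral promoter widely used in cultured mammalian cells. The listed 3′ sequencing primer implies that an SV40 polyadenylation signal lies downstream of the insert.

The plasmid is propagated in E. coli at high copy number under kanamycin selection. It also carries a neomycin resistance marker, which allows G418 selection of stably transfected mammalian cells. No feature table is provided, so the origin of replication, the size of the insert, the linker sequence and the cloning method are not documented.

The stated purpose is localization. The fusion serves as a fluorescent marker for CAF1, a histone chaperone involved in depositing histones onto newly replicated DNA, so it can be used to visualize that factor and its associated nuclear structures in live or fixed cells. mCerulean is a monomeric cyan variant, recorded here with excitation at 433 nm and emission at 475 nm. These properties suit it to multicolour imaging alongside yellow or red fluorescent proteins, or to use as a FRET donor.
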