>Addgene plasmid #55353 | mCerulean-CAF1-C-10 | depositor partial sequence | sequence record 85757 | insert sequence
ACGTCAGATCCGCTAGCGCTACCGGTCGCCACCATGGTGAGCAAGGGCGAGGAGCTGTTCACCGGGGTGG
TGCCCATCCTGGTCGAGCTGGACGGCGACGTAAACGGCCACAAGTTCAGCGTGTCCGGCGAGGGCGAGGG
CGATGCCACCTACGGCAAGCTGACCCTGAAGTTCATCTGCACCACCGGCAAGCTGCCCGTGCCCTGGCCC
ACCCTCGTGACCACCCTGACCTGGGGCGTGCAGTGCTTCGCCCGCTACCCCGACCACATGAAGCAGCACG
ACTTCTTCAAGTCCGCCATGCCCGAAGGCTACGTCCAGGAGCGCACCATCTTCTTCAAGGACGACGGCAA
CTACAAGACCCGCGCCGAGGTGAAGTTCGAGGGCGACACCCTGGTGAACCGCATCGAGCTGAAGGGCATC
GACTTCAAGGAGGACGGCAACATCCTGGGGCACAAGCTGGAGTACAACGCCATCAGCGACAACGTCTATA
TCACCGCCGACAAGCAGAAGAACGGCATCAAGGCCAACTTCAAGATCCGCCACAACATCGAGGACGGCAG
CGTGCAGCTCGCCGACCACTACCAGCAGAACACCCCCATCGGCGACGGCCCCGTGCTGCTGCCCGACAAC
CACTACCTGAGCACCCAGTCCAAGCTGAGCAAAGACCCCAACGAGAAGCGCGATCACATGGTCCTGCTGG
AGTTCGTGACCGCCGCCGGGATCACTCTCGGCATGGACGAGCTGTACAAGTCCGGACTCAGATCTGGCAG
CGGTGGAGGCTTGGAGGAGCCGGAGGCCGCGACGCGGACAGCCGCGGCCGTGGATTGCAAAGACAGACCC
GGGTTCCCAGTGAAGAGGTTAATACAAGCCCGCTTGCCCTTCAAACGCCTGAACCTTGTTCCCAAGGAGA
AAGTTGAGGAAGACACATCACCAAAAGCAGCTGTGGAAAGCAAAGTCCCGGATCTACAATTGTCTTTGGG
CACTTTTGAAAGCCAGTGTCACACAGGCTCTCACGTAGGCTTGAGTACAAAGTTGGTCGGTGGCCAGGGC
CCCATTGATAGCTTCTTGAGGGCAACAATCAAGCCAGTACCGAGTGTGGTCATTATCGACCTGACGGAGA
ACTGCAGTGACATTCCAGACAGCCCTGAGGGCCACAGTGAACTAAGTCCTGACACTGCTGGTGTGGTCAC
CACAGTGGAAGGAGCTGCCAAGCAGCAGGAGCACTCTGCAGCAGAGCTGTGTCTCCTAGAGACCCCTTCA
GACATCACTTGTCACATGGAAGAGGAGCCTGGGAGTCCAGGAGACCCAAAGAGGACGGGTGACTGTCAGG
CTGGTTCACTACAGAGCTGTCCGGAGCTGACCCCAGGTTCTAGGACATGCCCCACCAAGGAGTTATCAAG
CTGGAGCAAGGCAGGGGATCTCCTATTTATAGAGAAAGTGCCTGTGGTGGTGCTAGAGGACATCCTGGCC
ACTAAGCCCTCCATTGCCTCTCTTCCCATGATGTCCCTGGATAGGAGTGTCACTTCAGAGAGTGAAATAC
TGGAGTCCTGCCCCGAGGATGACTCCATACTGAGCCACTCCTCCACCAACTCCTCTTCTCCAACCAGCTC
TCCTGAGGGACCATCCACACCCCCAGAACATCGGGGTGGGAGAAGCTCCCCCTCCACCCCAGCCTGCAGA
GTTGCCAAGAACTTTGTCAAAGGCTCCACAGAGAAGGGCAGGAGCAAACTGCACAGAGATAGAGAACAGC
AGAGGGAAGAGAAGGAAAAGCTGAGGGAAGAGATACGACGAGCCAAGGAGGAGGCACGGAAGAAGAAGGA
GGAGGAGAAGGAGCTGAAGGAAAAGGAGCGGAGGGAAAAGCGGGAGAAAGATGAGAAGGAGAAGGCGGAG
AAGCAGCGGCTAAAGGAGGAAAAACGCAAGGAGCGGCAGGAAGCTCTGGAGGCTAAACTGGAGGAGAAGA
GGAAGAAGGAGGAAGAGAAGCGGTTACGGGAGGAAGAGAAGCGGTTACGGGAAGAAGAGAAGCGCATTAA
GGCAGAAAAGGCAGAGATCACTCGATTCTTCCAGAAACCGAAGACTCCGCAGGCTCCCAAGACCCTGGCC
GGTTCCTGTGGTAAGTTTGCCCCCTTTGAAATCAAAGAACACATGGTGCTGGCTCCACGGTGCCGAGCTG
CCTTGGATCAAGACCTGTGCGATCAGCTGGACCAGCTCCTGCAGCAGCAGAGTGTGGCAAGCACCTTCCT
CAGTGACCTAAAAAGCCGGCTGCCCTTGAGATCGGGGCCCACCCGGGTCTGTGGCCATGACACAGACATC
ATGAACAGGGATGTGGTCATTGTGGAGAGCAGCAAGGTGGACGGTGTGTCTGAAAGGAAGAAGTTTGGCC
GCATGAAGCTTCTGCAGTTCTCAGAGAACCACCGGCCAGCATACTGGGGGACGTGGAACAAGAAGACAGC
CATCATCCGCCCCCGGAACCCCTGGGCCCAGGACAAAGACCTTCTTGACTATGAGGTAGACAGTGACGAT
GAGTGGGAAGAGGAGGAACCTGGGGAGTCTTTGTCCCACAGTGAGGGGGATGAGGATGACGATGTGGGGG
AAGATGAGGATGAGGACGATGGCTTCTTTGTGCCCCATGGGTACTTATCTGAAGATGAAGGCGTGACTGA
GGAGTGTGCAGACCCTGAGAACCACAAAGTACACCAGAAGCTGAAGGCCAAGGAGTGGGATGAGCTCCTA
GCCAAGGGCAAGCGCTTTCGTGTGCTGCAGCCTGTGCACGTGGGATGTGTATGGGCATCAGAGGCAGCCA
ACTGCACGAGTTCCGACTTGAAGCTGCTGCAGCAGTTCACTGCATGCCTGCTGGATGTGGCATCCCCTGA
TGAGCCAGAACCCGGGGCCTCCAGGAGGGAAAAGAGGGACCAGCATATCCTGGCCCAGTTGCTTCCGCTG
CTACATGGCAATGTGAATGGGAGCAAGGTGATCATCCATGAATTCCAGGAGCAATGCCGCAGGGGCCTGC
TGACCCTTCCAAGTCCCACCCCACACCTGCAGATGCCCAACTTGGAGGATGCTGTTGCTGTGCCATCCAA
GGCCAGGCTGAAGCGCCTTATCTCTGAGAACTCTGCCTATGAGAAGCGGCCCAACTTCCGTATGTGCTGG
TATGTGCACCCAGAGGTGCTCAAGAGCTTTGGCCAGGAGTGCCTGCCAGTGCCCTGCCAGTGGACCTACA
TCACCACCATGCCCTCAGCACCCAGGGAAGACAGTGGCAGTGCTTCTACTGAGGGGCCTGGCCAGAGCAC
ACCTATGCTACTCAAGCGGAAGCCAGCGGCCACCATGTGCATCACGCAGTTTATGAAGAAGCGGCGCTAT
GATGGACAGGTTGGGTCTGGGGACATGGATGGCTTCCAGGCAGACACAGAAGAGGATGAAGAGGATGACA
CAGACTGTATGATCATAGATGTGCCAGATGTTGGGAGTGACGTGTCAGAAGCTCCCATACCTGCTCCCAC
ACTTTGCAAGTGAGGATCCACCGGATCTAGATAACTGATCATAATCAGCC
